>Addgene plasmid #57391 | mEos2-Integrin-Beta3-N-18 | addgene full sequence | sequence record 393327 | Addgene NGS Result
GTAGTGAGGAGGCTTTTTTGGAGGCCTAGGCTTTTGCAAAGATCGATCAAGAGACAGGATGAGGATCGTT
TCGCATGATTGAACAAGATGGATTGCACGCAGGTTCTCCGGCCGCTTGGGTGGAGAGGCTATTCGGCTAT
GACTGGGCACAACAGACAATCGGCTGCTCTGATGCCGCCGTGTTCCGGCTGTCAGCGCAGGGGCGCCCGG
TTCTTTTTGTCAAGACCGACCTGTCCGGTGCCCTGAATGAACTGCAAGACGAGGCAGCGCGGCTATCGTG
GCTGGCCACGACGGGCGTTCCTTGCGCAGCTGTGCTCGACGTTGTCACTGAAGCGGGAAGGGACTGGCTG
CTATTGGGCGAAGTGCCGGGGCAGGATCTCCTGTCATCTCACCTTGCTCCTGCCGAGAAAGTATCCATCA
TGGCTGATGCAATGCGGCGGCTGCATACGCTTGATCCGGCTACCTGCCCATTCGACCACCAAGCGAAACA
TCGCATCGAGCGAGCACGTACTCGGATGGAAGCCGGTCTTGTCGATCAGGATGATCTGGACGAAGAGCAT
CAGGGGCTCGCGCCAGCCGAACTGTTCGCCAGGCTCAAGGCGAGCATGCCCGACGGCGAGGATCTCGTCG
TGACCCATGGCGATGCCTGCTTGCCGAATATCATGGTGGAAAATGGCCGCTTTTCTGGATTCATCGACTG
TGGCCGGCTGGGTGTGGCGGACCGCTATCAGGACATAGCGTTGGCTACCCGTGATATTGCTGAAGAGCTT
GGCGGCGAATGGGCTGACCGCTTCCTCGTGCTTTACGGTATCGCCGCTCCCGATTCGCAGCGCATCGCCT
TCTATCGCCTTCTTGACGAGTTCTTCTGAGCGGGACTCTGGGGTTCGAAATGACCGACCAAGCGACGCCC
AACCTGCCATCACGAGATTTCGATTCCACCGCCGCCTTCTATGAAAGGTTGGGCTTCGGAATCGTTTTCC
GGGACGCCGGCTGGATGATCCTCCAGCGCGGGGATCTCATGCTGGAGTTCTTCGCCCACCCTAGGGGGAG
GCTAACTGAAACACGGAAGGAGACAATACCGGAAGGAACCCGCGCTATGACGGCAATAAAAAGACAGAAT
AAAACGCACGGTGTTGGGTCGTTTGTTCATAAACGCGGGGTTCGGTCCCAGGGCTGGCACTCTGTCGATA
CCCCACCGAGACCCCATTGGGGCCAATACGCCCGCGTTTCTTCCTTTTCCCCACCCCACCCCCCAAGTTC
GGGTGAAGGCCCAGGGCTCGCAGCCAACGTCGGGGCGGCAGGCCCTGCCATAGCCTCAGGTTACTCATAT
ATACTTTAGATTGATTTAAAACTTCATTTTTAATTTAAAAGGATCTAGGTGAAGATCCTTTTTGATAATC
TCATGACCAAAATCCCTTAACGTGAGTTTTCGTTCCACTGAGCGTCAGACCCCGTAGAAAAGATCAAAGG
ATCTTCTTGAGATCCTTTTTTTCTGCGCGTAATCTGCTGCTTGCAAACAAAAAAACCACCGCTACCAGCG
GTGGTTTGTTTGCCGGATCAAGAGCTACCAACTCTTTTTCCGAAGGTAACTGGCTTCAGCAGAGCGCAGA
TACCAAATACTGTTCTTCTAGTGTAGCCGTAGTTAGGCCACCACTTCAAGAACTCTGTAGCACCGCCTAC
ATACCTCGCTCTGCTAATCCTGTTACCAGTGGCTGCTGCCAGTGGCGATAAGTCGTGTCTTACCGGGTTG
GACTCAAGACGATAGTTACCGGATAAGGCGCAGCGGTCGGGCTGAACGGGGGGTTCGTGCACACAGCCCA
GCTTGGAGCGAACGACCTACACCGAACTGAGATACCTACAGCGTGAGCTATGAGAAAGCGCCACGCTTCC
CGAAGGGAGAAAGGCGGACAGGTATCCGGTAAGCGGCAGGGTCGGAACAGGAGAGCGCACGAGGGAGCTT
CCAGGGGGAAACGCCTGGTATCTTTATAGTCCTGTCGGGTTTCGCCACCTCTGACTTGAGCGTCGATTTT
TGTGATGCTCGTCAGGGGGGCGGAGCCTATGGAAAAACGCCAGCAACGCGGCCTTTTTACGGTTCCTGGC
CTTTTGCTGGCCTTTTGCTCACATGTTCTTTCCTGCGTTATCCCCTGATTCTGTGGATAACCGTATTACC
GCCATGCATTAGTTATTAATAGTAATCAATTACGGGGTCATTAGTTCATAGCCCATATATGGAGTTCCGC
GTTACATAACTTACGGTAAATGGCCCGCCTGGCTGACCGCCCAACGACCCCCGCCCATTGACGTCAATAA
TGACGTATGTTCCCATAGTAACGCCAATAGGGACTTTCCATTGACGTCAATGGGTGGAGTATTTACGGTA
AACTGCCCACTTGGCAGTACATCAAGTGTATCATATGCCAAGTACGCCCCCTATTGACGTCAATGACGGT
AAATGGCCCGCCTGGCATTATGCCCAGTACATGACCTTATGGGACTTTCCTACTTGGCAGTACATCTACG
TATTAGTCATCGCTATTACCATGGTGATGCGGTTTTGGCAGTACATCAATGGGCGTGGATAGCGGTTTGA
CTCACGGGGATTTCCAAGTCTCCACCCCATTGACGTCAATGGGAGTTTGTTTTGGCACCAAAATCAACGG
GACTTTCCAAAATGTCGTAACAACTCCGCCCCATTGACGCAAATGGGCGGTAGGCGTGTACGGTGGGAGG
TCTATATAAGCAGAGCTGGTTTAGTGAACCGTCAGATCCGCTAGCGCTACCGGACTCAGATCTCGAGACC
GCCATGCGAGCGCAGTGGCCGGGACAACTCTGGGCCGCTCTGCTGGCGCTGGGGGCGCTGGCGGGCGTTG
TTGTTGGAGAGTCCAACATCTGTACCACACGAGGCGTGAACTCCTGCCAGCAGTGTCTGGCTGTGAGTCC
TGTGTGTGCCTGGTGCTCAGATGAGACTTTGTCTCAGGGCTCACCCCGATGTAACCTGAAGGAGAACCTG
CTGAAGGACAATTGTGCTCCAGAGTCTATTGAGTTCCCAGTCAGTGAGGCCCAGATCCTGGAGGCTAGGC
CACTCAGCAGCAAGGGCTCTGGAAGCAGCGCCCAGATCACTCAAGTCAGCCCTCAGAGGATTGCCCTTCG
ACTACGGCCAGATGATTCGAAGATCTTCTCACTTCAAGTGCGGCAGGTGGAGGATTACCCCGTGGACATC
TACTACTTGATGGACCTGTCTTTCTCCATGAAGGATGATCTGTCCAGCATCCAGACCCTGGGTACCAAGT
TGGCCTCTCAGATGCGCAAGCTTACTAGCAACCTTCGGATCGGCTTTGGGGCCTTCGTGGACAAGCCTGT
ATCGCCGTACATGTACATCTCCCCACCACAGGCAATCAAAAACCCCTGTTACAATATGAAGAATGCCTGC
TTGCCCATGTTTGGCTACAAACACGTGCTGACGCTAACCGACCAGGTGTCCCGCTTCAATGAAGAAGTGA
AGAAACAGAGCGTGTCCCGTAATCGAGATGCCCCAGAGGGCGGCTTTGACGCCATCATGCAGGCTACAGT
ATGTGATGAAAAAATTGGCTGGAGGAATGACGCATCCCATTTGCTAGTGTTTACCACGGATGCCAAGACC
CATATTGCCCTGGATGGAAGGCTGGCAGGCATTGTCCTGCCCAATGATGGGCACTGTCACATTGGCACCG
ACAACCACTACTCTGCCTCCACTACCATGGACTACCCATCTCTGGGGCTGATGACTGAGAAACTATCCCA
GAAAAACATTAACTTGATCTTTGCAGTGACTGAAAATGTCGTCAGCCTTTACCAGAATTATAGTGAGCTC
ATTCCTGGGACCACAGTGGGAGTCCTGTCTGATGACTCAAGCAACGTCCTCCAGCTCATTGTTGATGCTT
ACGGGAAAATCCGCTCTAAAGTGGAGCTGGAAGTACGTGACCTGCCGGAAGAACTGTCACTGTCCTTCAA
TGCCACCTGCCTCAACAACGAGGTTATCCCGGGCCTCAAGTCTTGTGTGGGCCTCAAGATTGGAGACACG
GTGAGCTTTAGTATCGAGGCCAAGGTGCGTGGCTGCCCCCAGGAGAAGGAGCAGTCTTTCACTATCAAGC
CTGTGGGCTTTAAGGACAGCCTCACCGTCCAGGTGACCTTCGACTGTGACTGTGCCTGCCAGGCCTTTGC
CCAGCCTTCCAGCCCACGCTGCAACAATGGGAACGGGACTTTTGAGTGTGGGGTGTGCCGCTGTGACCAG
GGCTGGCTGGGGTCCATGTGTGAGTGCTCTGAGGAGGATTACCGACCCTCTCAGCAGGAAGAGTGCAGCC
CCAAGGAGGGCCAGCCCATCTGCAGCCAGCGGGGAGAGTGCCTCTGTGGCCAGTGTGTCTGCCATAGCAG
CGACTTCGGCAAGATCACTGGCAAGTACTGTGAGTGCGATGACTTCTCCTGCGTCCGCTACAAAGGGGAG
ATGTGTTCCGGCCATGGGCAATGTAACTGTGGGGACTGCGTGTGTGACTCGGACTGGACTGGCTACTACT
GCAACTGTACTACACGCACTGACACCTGCATGTCCACCAATGGGCTGCTGTGCAGCGGCCGGGGCAACTG
CGAGTGCGGCAGCTGTGTGTGCGTCCAGCCAGGCTCCTATGGAGACACCTGTGAGAAGTGCCCCACCTGC
CCAGATGCCTGCTCCTTTAAGAAGGAGTGTGTGGAGTGTAAGAAGTTCAACCGGGGAACGCTCCATGAAG
AAAACACCTGCAGCCGCTACTGCCGGGACGACATCGAGCAGGTGAAAGAGCTGACGGATACTGGCAAAAA
CGCCGTGAATTGTACCTACAAGAACGAGGATGACTGTGTCGTCAGATTCCAGTACTACGAAGACACCAGT
GGGAGGGCAGTCCTCTATGTGGTGGAAGAGCCTGAGTGTCCCAAGGGTCCTGATATCCTGGTGGTCCTGC
TGTCAGTGATGGGGGCCATCCTGCTCATTGGCCTTGCTACTCTGCTCATCTGGAAGCTACTCATCACCAT
CCATGACCGGAAGGAATTTGCTAAATTTGAGGAAGAACGAGCCAGAGCCAAGTGGGACACAGCAAACAAC
CCGCTGTATAAAGAGGCCACCTCCACCTTCACCAATATCACCTACCGGGGGACTGGTAGCGCATCCGGGG
GTGCGTCAGGCGGCAGCGGATCTGGACCGGTCGCCACCATGAGTGCGATTAAGCCAGACATGAAGATCAA
ACTCCGTATGGAAGGCAACGTAAACGGGCACCACTTTGTGATCGACGGAGATGGTACAGGCAAGCCTTTT
GAGGGAAAACAGAGTATGGATCTTGAAGTCAAAGAGGGCGGACCTCTGCCTTTTGCCTTTGATATCCTGA
CCACTGCATTCCATTACGGCAACAGGGTATTCGCCAAATATCCAGACAACATACAAGACTATTTTAAGCA
GTCGTTTCCTAAGGGGTATTCGTGGGAACGAAGCTTGACTTTCGAAGACGGGGGCATTTGCATTGCCAGA
AACGACATAACAATGGAAGGGGACACTTTCTATAATAAAGTTCGATTTTATGGTACCAACTTTCCCGCCA
ATGGTCCAGTTATGCAGAAGAAGACGCTGAAATGGGAGCCCTCCACTGAGAAAATGTATGTGCGTGATGG
AGTGCTGACGGGTGATATTCATATGGCTTTGTTGCTTGAAGGAAATGCCCATTACCGATGTGACTTCAGA
ACTACTTACAAAGCTAAGGAGAAGGGTGTCAAGTTACCAGGCTACCACTTTGTGGACCACTGCATTGAGA
TTTTAAGCCATGACAAAGATTACAACAAGGTTAAGCTGTATGAGCATGCTGTTGCTCATTCTGGATTGCC
TGACAATGCCAGACGATAAGCGGCCGCGACTCTAGATCATAATCAGCCATACCACATTTGTAGAGGTTTT
ACTTGCTTTAAAAAACCTCCCACACCTCCCCCTGAACCTGAAACATAAAATGAATGCAATTGTTGTTGTT
AACTTGTTTATTGCAGCTTATAATGGTTACAAATAAAGCAATAGCATCACAAATTTCACAAATAAAGCAT
TTTTTTCACTGCATTCTAGTTGTGGTTTGTCCAAACTCATCAATGTATCTTAAGGCGTAAATTGTAAGCG
TTAATATTTTGTTAAAATTCGCGTTAAATTTTTGTTAAATCAGCTCATTTTTTAACCAATAGGCCGAAAT
CGGCAAAATCCCTTATAAATCAAAAGAATAGACCGAGATAGGGT
[37 nt withheld, positions 6275-6311]
AAAGAACGTGGACTCCAACGTCAAAGG
[49 nt withheld, positions 6339-6387]
T
[91 nt withheld, positions 6389-6479]
G
[124 nt withheld, positions 6481-6604]
CAGGTGGCACTTTTCGGGGAAATGTGCGCGGAACCCCTATTTGTTTATTTTTCTAAATACATTCAAATAT
GTATCCGCTCATGAGACAATAACCCTGATAAATGCTTCAATAATATTGAAAAAGGAAGAGTCCTGAGGCG
GAAAGAACCAGCTGTGGAATGTGTGTCAGTTAGGGTGTGGAAAGTCCCCAGGCTCCCCAGCAGGCAGAAG
TATGCAAAGCATGCATCTCAATTAGTCAGCAACCAGGTGTGGAAAGTCCCCAGGCTCCCCAGCAGGCAGA
AGTATGCAAAGCATGCATCTCAATTAGTCAGCAACCATAGTCCCGCCCCTAACTCCGCCCATCCCGCCCC
TAACTCCGCCCAGTTCCGCCCATTCTCCGCCCCATGGCTGACTAATTTTTTTTATTTATGCAGAGGCCGA
GGCCGCCTCGGCCTCTGAGCTATTCCAGAA
Features (pLannotate 1.2.2; 15 found; start..end, strand, type, name):
     75..869     +  CDS            NeoR/KanR: aminoglycoside phosphotransferase from Tn5; aph(3')-II (or nptII); confers resistance to neomycin, kanamycin, and G418 (Geneticin®)
    890..1042    +  CDS            ble (fragment): BLE_KLEPN - Experimental evidence at protein level: Swiss-Prot protein existence level 1. Binding protein with a strong affinity to the bleomycin family of antibiotics. Binds to CL990; an antimitotic-antibiotic compound. From Klebsiella pneumoniae.
   1101..1148    +  polyA_signal   HSV TK poly(A) signal: herpes simplex virus thymidine kinase polyadenylation signal (Cole and Stacy, 1985)
   1239..1255    -  polyA_signal   bGH poly(A) signal (fragment): bovine growth hormone polyadenylation signal
   1477..2065    +  rep_origin     ori: high-copy-number ColE1/pMB1/pBR322/pUC origin of replication
   2240..2543    +  enhancer       CMV enhancer: human cytomegalovirus immediate early enhancer
   2544..2747    +  promoter       CMV promoter: human cytomegalovirus (CMV) immediate early promoter
   2770..2797    +  misc_feature   MCS (fragment): multiple cloning site
   2804..5164    +  CDS            Itgb3: ITB3_MOUSE - Experimental evidence at protein level: Swiss-Prot protein existence level 1. Integrin alpha-V/beta-3 (ITGAV:ITGB3) is a receptor for cytotactin, fibronectin, laminin, matrix metalloproteinase-2, osteopontin, osteomodulin, prothrombin, thrombospondin, vitronectin and von Willebrand factor. Integrin alpha-IIB/beta-3 (ITGA2B:ITGB3) is a receptor for fibronectin, fibrinogen, plasminogen, prothrombin, thrombospondin and vitronectin. Integrins alpha-IIB/beta-3 and alpha- V/beta-3 recognize the sequence R-G-D in a wide array of ligands. Integrin alpha-IIB/beta-3 recognizes the sequence
   5219..5899    +  CDS            mEos2: monomeric variant of green-to-red photoswitchable fluorescent protein EosFP (McKinney et al., 2009)
   5915..5998    +  CDS            large T antigen (fragment): large T antigen from SV40 (simian virus 40)
   6021..6142    +  polyA_signal   SV40 poly(A) signal: SV40 polyadenylation signal
   6176..6604    -  rep_origin     f1 ori (sequence partly withheld): f1 bacteriophage origin of replication; arrow indicates direction of (+) strand synthesis
   6631..6735    +  promoter       AmpR promoter: bla
   6737..40      +  promoter       SV40 promoter (across the origin): SV40 enhancer and early promoter
