[The description below was written by a language model from this plasmid's Addgene catalogue record and pLannotate feature annotations shown in this document.]
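Description:
mEos2-Integrin-Beta3-N-18 is a mammalian expression plasmid built on the mEos2-N1 backbone, an N1-style fusion vector in which a gene of interest is placed upstream of the fluorescent protein. The sequenced plasmid is about 7.05 kb. It replicates at high copy in E. coli from a ColE1/pUC-type origin and also carries an f1 phage origin. A single Tn5 aminoglycoside phosphotransferase (NeoR/KanR) gene provides selection in both hosts. A bacterial bla-type promoter drives it for kanamycin resistance. The adjacent SV40 enhancer/early promoter, paired with an HSV TK polyadenylation signal, drives it in mammalian cells for G418 selection. The short ble, bGH poly(A) and SV40 large T annotations are fragment hits and are probably not functional elements.

The payload is the mouse integrin beta-3 coding sequence (Itgb3), expressed from the human CMV immediate-early enhancer and promoter. It is followed, after a short gap of roughly 18 codons (which the "18" in the name probably refers to, as a linker), by mEos2, with an SV40 poly(A) signal terminating the transcript. The fluorescent protein therefore sits at the C terminus of the integrin, which would place it on the cytoplasmic tail of the receptor.

mEos2 is a monomeric green-to-red photoconvertible variant of EosFP. The record lists excitation/emission of 505/516 nm for the green state and 569/581 nm for the red state. Integrin beta-3 pairs with alpha-V or alpha-IIb subunits to bind RGD-containing matrix ligands, and the record gives the fusion's localization as focal adhesions. The construct thus serves as a focal adhesion marker for live-cell imaging. Photoconversion makes it suited in principle to tracking labelled subpopulations or to localization-based super-resolution microscopy, though the record names no specific application.
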