Addgene plasmid #57391: mEos2-Integrin-Beta3-N-18
Purpose: Localization: Focal Adhesions, Excitation: 505 / 569, Emission: 516 / 581
Depositing lab: Michael Davidson. Depositing organization: Florida State University, Tallahassee. Publication: A bright and photostable photoconvertible fluorescent protein. McKinney SA, Murphy CS, Hazelwood KL, Davidson MW, Looger LL. Nat Methods. 2009 Feb . 6(2):131-3. 10.1038/nmeth.1296 PubMed 19169260.
Backbone
  Vector backbone: mEos2-N1
  Backbone size w/o insert (bp): 4750
  Vector type: Mammalian Expression
  Selectable markers: Neomycin (select with G418)
Growth in bacteria
  Bacterial resistance: Kanamycin, 50 μg/mL
  Growth temperature: 37°C
  Growth strain: DH5alpha
  Copy number: High Copy
Gene/Insert
  Gene/Insert name: Integrin-Beta3 (alt name: NM_016780.2)
  Species: M. musculus (mouse)
  Promoter: CMV
  Tag / fusion protein: mEos2 (C terminal on backbone)
  Cloning method: Unknown
  Sequencing primers: 5′ CMV-F; 3′ SV40pA-R
Terms and licenses: Academic/Nonprofit Terms; Industry Terms
Depositor comments: . Excitation = 505 / 569; Emission = 516 / 581
How to cite: mEos2-Integrin-Beta3-N-18 was a gift from Michael Davidson (Addgene plasmid # 57391 ; http://n2t.net/addgene:57391 ; RRID:Addgene_57391)
