>Addgene plasmid #57391 | mEos2-Integrin-Beta3-N-18 | depositor partial sequence | sequence record 88524 | insert sequence
CAGATCCGCTAGCGCTACCGGACTCAGATCTCGAGACCGCCATGCGAGCGCAGTGGCCGGGACAACTCTG
GGCCGCTCTGCTGGCGCTGGGGGCGCTGGCGGGCGTTGTTGTTGGAGAGTCCAACATCTGTACCACACGA
GGCGTGAACTCCTGCCAGCAGTGTCTGGCTGTGAGTCCTGTGTGTGCCTGGTGCTCAGATGAGACTTTGT
CTCAGGGCTCACCCCGATGTAACCTGAAGGAGAACCTGCTGAAGGACAATTGTGCTCCAGAGTCTATTGA
GTTCCCAGTCAGTGAGGCCCAGATCCTGGAGGCTAGGCCACTCAGCAGCAAGGGCTCTGGAAGCAGCGCC
CAGATCACTCAAGTCAGCCCTCAGAGGATTGCCCTTCGACTACGGCCAGATGATTCGAAGATCTTCTCAC
TTCAAGTGCGGCAGGTGGAGGATTACCCCGTGGACATCTACTACTTGATGGACCTGTCTTTCTCCATGAA
GGATGATCTGTCCAGCATCCAGACCCTGGGTACCAAGTTGGCCTCTCAGATGCGCAAGCTTACTAGCAAC
CTTCGGATCGGCTTTGGGGCCTTCGTGGACAAGCCTGTATCGCCGTACATGTACATCTCCCCACCACAGG
CAATCAAAAACCCCTGTTACAATATGAAGAATGCCTGCTTGCCCATGTTTGGCTACAAACACGTGCTGAC
GCTAACCGACCAGGTGTCCCGCTTCAATGAAGAAGTGAAGAAACAGAGCGTGTCCCGTAATCGAGATGCC
CCAGAGGGCGGCTTTGACGCCATCATGCAGGCTACAGTATGTGATGAAAAAATTGGCTGGAGGAATGACG
CATCCCATTTGCTAGTGTTTACCACGGATGCCAAGACCCATATTGCCCTGGATGGAAGGCTGGCAGGCAT
TGTCCTGCCCAATGATGGGCACTGTCACATTGGCACCGACAACCACTACTCTGCCTCCACTACCATGGAC
TACCCATCTCTGGGGCTGATGACTGAGAAACTATCCCAGAAAAACATTAACTTGATCTTTGCAGTGACTG
AAAATGTCGTCAGCCTTTACCAGAATTATAGTGAGCTCATTCCTGGGACCACAGTGGGAGTCCTGTCTGA
TGACTCAAGCAACGTCCTCCAGCTCATTGTTGATGCTTACGGGAAAATCCGCTCTAAAGTGGAGCTGGAA
GTACGTGACCTGCCGGAAGAACTGTCACTGTCCTTCAATGCCACCTGCCTCAACAACGAGGTTATCCCGG
GCCTCAAGTCTTGTGTGGGCCTCAAGATTGGAGACACGGTGAGCTTTAGTATCGAGGCCAAGGTGCGTGG
CTGCCCCCAGGAGAAGGAGCAGTCTTTCACTATCAAGCCTGTGGGCTTTAAGGACAGCCTCACCGTCCAG
GTGACCTTCGACTGTGACTGTGCCTGCCAGGCCTTTGCCCAGCCTTCCAGCCCACGCTGCAACAATGGGA
ACGGGACTTTTGAGTGTGGGGTGTGCCGCTGTGACCAGGGCTGGCTGGGGTCCATGTGTGAGTGCTCTGA
GGAGGATTACCGACCCTCTCAGCAGGAAGAGTGCAGCCCCAAGGAGGGCCAGCCCATCTGCAGCCAGCGG
GGAGAGTGCCTCTGTGGCCAGTGTGTCTGCCATAGCAGCGACTTCGGCAAGATCACTGGCAAGTACTGTG
AGTGCGATGACTTCTCCTGCGTCCGCTACAAAGGGGAGATGTGTTCCGGCCATGGGCAATGTAACTGTGG
GGACTGCGTGTGTGACTCGGACTGGACTGGCTACTACTGCAACTGTACTACACGCACTGACACCTGCATG
TCCACCAATGGGCTGCTGTGCAGCGGCCGGGGCAACTGCGAGTGCGGCAGCTGTGTGTGCGTCCAGCCAG
GCTCCTATGGAGACACCTGTGAGAAGTGCCCCACCTGCCCAGATGCCTGCTCCTTTAAGAAGGAGTGTGT
GGAGTGTAAGAAGTTCAACCGGGGAACGCTCCATGAAGAAAACACCTGCAGCCGCTACTGCCGGGACGAC
ATCGAGCAGGTGAAAGAGCTGACGGATACTGGCAAAAACGCCGTGAATTGTACCTACAAGAACGAGGATG
ACTGTGTCGTCAGATTCCAGTACTACGAAGACACCAGTGGGAGGGCAGTCCTCTATGTGGTGGAAGAGCC
TGAGTGTCCCAAGGGTCCTGATATCCTGGTGGTCCTGCTGTCAGTGATGGGGGCCATCCTGCTCATTGGC
CTTGCTACTCTGCTCATCTGGAAGCTACTCATCACCATCCATGACCGGAAGGAATTTGCTAAATTTGAGG
AAGAACGAGCCAGAGCCAAGTGGGACACAGCAAACAACCCGCTGTATAAAGAGGCCACCTCCACCTTCAC
CAATATCACCTACCGGGGGACTGGTAGCGCATCCGGGGGTGCGTCAGGCGGCAGCGGATCTGGACCGGTC
GCCACCATGAGTGCGATTAAGCCAGACATGAAGATCAAACTCCGTATGGAAGGCAACGTAAACGGGCACC
ACTTTGTGATCGACGGAGATGGTACAGGCAAGCCTTTTGAGGGAAAACAGAGTATGGATCTTGAAGTCAA
AGAGGGCGGACCTCTGCCTTTTGCCTTTGATATCCTGACCACTGCATTCCATTACGGCAACAGGGTATTC
GCCAAATATCCAGACAACATACAAGACTATTTTAAGCAGTCGTTTCCTAAGGGGTATTCGTGGGAACGAA
GCTTGACTTTCGAAGACGGGGGCATTTGCATTGCCAGAAACGACATAACAATGGAAGGGGACACTTTCTA
TAATAAAGTTCGATTTTATGGTACCAACTTTCCCGCCAATGGTCCAGTTATGCAGAAGAAGACGCTGAAA
TGGGAGCCCTCCACTGAGAAAATGTATGTGCGTGATGGAGTGCTGACGGGTGATATTCATATGGCTTTGT
TGCTTGAAGGAAATGCCCATTACCGATGTGACTTCAGAACTACTTACAAAGCTAAGGAGAAGGGTGTCAA
GTTACCAGGCTACCACTTTGTGGACCACTGCATTGAGATTTTAAGCCATGACAAAGATTACAACAAGGTT
AAGCTGTATGAGCATGCTGTTGCTCATTCTGGATTGCCTGACAATGCCAGACGATAAGCGGCCGCGACTC
TAGATCATAATCAGCCATACCAC
