>Addgene plasmid #57391 | mEos2-Integrin-Beta3-N-18 | addgene partial sequence | sequence record 114318 | SV40pA-R 5'-GAAATTTGTGATGCTATTGC-3'
GCATTCATTTTATGTTTCAGGTTCAGGGGGAGGTGTGGGAGGTTTTTTAAAGCAAGTAAAACCTCTACAA
ATGTGGTATGGCTGATTATGATCTAGAGTCGCGGCCGCTTATCGTCTGGCATTGTCAGGCAATCCAGAAT
GAGCAACAGCATGCTCATACAGCTTAACCTTGTTGTAATCTTTGTCATGGCTTAAAATCTCAATGCAGTG
GTCCACAAAGTGGTAGCCTGGTAACTTGACACCCTTCTCCTTAGCTTTGTAAGTAGTTCTGAAGTCACAT
CGGTAATGGGCATTTCCTTCAAGCAACAAAGCCATATGAATATCACCCGTCAGCACTCCATCACGCACAT
ACATTTTCTCAGTGGAGGGCTCCCATTTCAGCGTCTTCTTCTGCATAACTGGACCATTGGCGGGAAAGTT
GGTACCATAAAATCGAACTTTATTATAGAAAGTGTCCCCTTCCATTGTTATGTCGTTTCTGGCAATGCAA
ATGCCCCCGTCTTCGAAAGTCAAGCTTCGTTCCCACGAATACCCCTTAGGAAACGACTGCTTAAAATAGT
CTTGTATGTTGTCTGGATATTTGGCGAATACCCTGTTGCCGTAATGGAATGCAGTGGTCAGGATATCAAA
GGCAAAAGGCAGAGGTCCGCCCTCTTTGACTTCAAGATCCATACTCTGTTTTCCCTCAAAAGGCTTGCCT
GTACCATCTCCGTCGATCACAAAGTGGTGCCCGTTTACGTTGCCTTCCATACGGAGTTTGATCTTCATGT
CTGGCTTAATCGCACTCATGGTGGCGACCGGTCCAGATCCGCTGCCGCCTGACGCACCCCCGGATGCGCT
ACCAGTCCCCCGGTAGGTGATATTGGTGAAGGTGGAGGTGGCCTCTTTATACAGCGGGTGTTTGCTGTGT
CCCACTTGGCT
